>Addgene plasmid #215595 | pGAL4-DBD-EGR1-AroPATCHY3 | addgene full sequence | sequence record 427262 | Addgene NGS Result
GACATTGATTATTGACTAGTTATTAATAGTAATCAATTACGGGGTCATTAGTTCATAGCCCATATATGGA
GTTCCGCGTTACATAACTTACGGTAAATGGCCCGCCTGGCTGACCGCCCAACGACCCCCGCCCATTGACG
TCAATAATGACGTATGTTCCCATAGTAACGCCAATAGGGACTTTCCATTGACGTCAATGGGTGGAGTATT
TACGGTAAACTGCCCACTTGGCAGTACATCAAGTGTATCATATGCCAAGTACGCCCCCTATTGACGTCAA
TGACGGTAAATGGCCCGCCTGGCATTATGCCCAGTACATGACCTTATGGGACTTTCCTACTTGGCAGTAC
ATCTACGTATTAGTCATCGCTATTACCATGGTGATGCGGTTTTGGCAGTACATCAATGGGCGTGGATAGC
GGTTTGACTCACGGGGATTTCCAAGTCTCCACCCCATTGACGTCAATGGGAGTTTGTTTTGGCACCAAAA
TCAACGGGACTTTCCAAAATGTCGTAACAACTCCGCCCCATTGACGCAAATGGGCGGTAGGCGTGTACGG
TGGGAGGTCTATATAAGCAGAGCTCTCTGGCTAACTAGAGAACCCACTGCTTACTGGCTTATCGAAATTA
ATACGACTCACTATAGGGAGACCCAAGCTTGGTACCGAGCTCGGATCCACTAGTAACGGCCGCCAGTGTG
CTGGAATTCATGAAGCTACTGTCTTCTATCGAACAAGCATGCGATATTTGCCGACTTAAAAAGCTCAAGT
GCTCCAAAGAAAAACCGAAGTGCGCCAAGTGTCTGAAGAACAACTGGGAGTGTCGCTACTCTCCCAAAAC
CAAAAGGTCTCCGCTGACTAGGGCACATCTGACAGAAGTGGAATCAAGGCTAGAAAGACTGGAACAGCTA
TTTCTACTGATTTTTCCTCGAGAAGACCTTGACATGATTTTGAAAATGGATTCTTTACAGGATATAAAAG
CATTGTTAACAGGATTATTTGTACAAGATAATGTGAATAAAGATGCCGTCACAGATAGATTGGCTTCAGT
GGAGACTGATATGCCTCTAACATTGAGACAGCATAGAATAAGTGCGACATCATCATCGGAAGAGAGTAGT
AACAAAGGTCAAAGACAGTTGACTGTATCGGCGATATTGCGGCAGAAGGACAAGAAAGCAGACAAAAGTG
TTGTGGCCTCTTCGGCCACCTCCTCTCTCTCTTCCTACTACTATTACCCGTCCCCGGTTGCTACCTCTCC
GTCCCCGGTTACTACCTCTCCATCCCCGGCCACCACCTCACCATCCCCTGTGCCCACCTCCTCCTCTCCC
GGCTCCTCGACCCCATCCCCTGTGCACAGTGGCCCCTCCCCGTCGGTGGCCACCACGTACTTCTTCTACT
CCTCTGTTCCCCCTGCTCCGGCCCAGGTCAGCAGCCCTTCCTCAGCTGTCACCAACTCCTTCTTCTTTTT
CAGCGCCTCCACAGGGCTTTCGGACATGACAGCAACCTCTCCCAGGACAATTGAAATTTGCTGAGTCTAG
AGGGCCCTATTCTATAGTGTCACCTAAATGCTAGAGCTCGCTGATCAGCCTCGACTGTGCCTTCTAGTTG
CCAGCCATCTGTTGTTTGCCCCTCCCCCGTGCCTTCCTTGACCCTGGAAGGTGCCACTCCCACTGTCCTT
TCCTAATAAAATGAGGAAATTGCATCGCATTGTCTGAGTAGGTGTCATTCTATTCTGGGGGGTGGGGTGG
GGCAGGACAGCAAGGGGGAGGATTGGGAAGACAATAGCAGGCATGCTGGGGATGCGGTGGGCTCTATGGC
TTCTGAGGCGGAAAGAACCAGCTGGGGCTCTAGGGGGTATCCCC
[124 nt withheld, positions 1865-1988]
C
[91 nt withheld, positions 1990-2080]
A
[49 nt withheld, positions 2082-2130]
CCTTTGACGTTGGAGTCCACGTTCTTT
[37 nt withheld, positions 2158-2194]
ACCCTATCTCGGTCTATTCTTTTGATTTATAAGGGATTTTGCCGATTTCGGCCTATTGGTTAAAAAATGA
GCTGATTTAACAAAAATTTAACGCGAATTAATTCTGTGGAATGTGTGTCAGTTAGGGTGTGGAAAGTCCC
CAGGCTCCCCAGCAGGCAGAAGTATGCAAAGCATGCATCTCAATTAGTCAGCAACCAGGTGTGGAAAGTC
CCCAGGCTCCCCAGCAGGCAGAAGTATGCAAAGCATGCATCTCAATTAGTCAGCAACCATAGTCCCGCCC
CTAACTCCGCCCATCCCGCCCCTAACTCCGCCCAGTTCCGCCCATTCTCCGCCCCATGGCTGACTAATTT
TTTTTATTTATGCAGAGGCCGAGGCCGCCTCTGCCTCTGAGCTATTCCAGAAGTAGTGAGGAGGCTTTTT
TGGAGGCCTAGGCTTTTGCAAAAAGCTCCCGGGAGCTTGTATATCCATTTTCGGATCTGATCAAGAGACA
GGATGAGGATCGTTTCGCATGATTGAACAAGATGGATTGCACGCAGGTTCTCCGGCCGCTTGGGTGGAGA
GGCTATTCGGCTATGACTGGGCACAACAGACAATCGGCTGCTCTGATGCCGCCGTGTTCCGGCTGTCAGC
GCAGGGGCGCCCGGTTCTTTTTGTCAAGACCGACCTGTCCGGTGCCCTGAATGAACTGCAGGACGAGGCA
GCGCGGCTATCGTGGCTGGCCACGACGGGCGTTCCTTGCGCAGCTGTGCTCGACGTTGTCACTGAAGCGG
GAAGGGACTGGCTGCTATTGGGCGAAGTGCCGGGGCAGGATCTCCTGTCATCTCACCTTGCTCCTGCCGA
GAAAGTATCCATCATGGCTGATGCAATGCGGCGGCTGCATACGCTTGATCCGGCTACCTGCCCATTCGAC
CACCAAGCGAAACATCGCATCGAGCGAGCACGTACTCGGATGGAAGCCGGTCTTGTCGATCAGGATGATC
TGGACGAAGAGCATCAGGGGCTCGCGCCAGCCGAACTGTTCGCCAGGCTCAAGGCGCGCATGCCCGACGG
CGAGGATCTCGTCGTGACCCATGGCGATGCCTGCTTGCCGAATATCATGGTGGAAAATGGCCGCTTTTCT
GGATTCATCGACTGTGGCCGGCTGGGTGTGGCGGACCGCTATCAGGACATAGCGTTGGCTACCCGTGATA
TTGCTGAAGAGCTTGGCGGCGAATGGGCTGACCGCTTCCTCGTGCTTTACGGTATCGCCGCTCCCGATTC
GCAGCGCATCGCCTTCTATCGCCTTCTTGACGAGTTCTTCTGAGCGGGACTCTGGGGTTCGAAATGACCG
ACCAAGCGACGCCCAACCTGCCATCACGAGATTTCGATTCCACCGCCGCCTTCTATGAAAGGTTGGGCTT
CGGAATCGTTTTCCGGGACGCCGGCTGGATGATCCTCCAGCGCGGGGATCTCATGCTGGAGTTCTTCGCC
CACCCCAACTTGTTTATTGCAGCTTATAATGGTTACAAATAAAGCAATAGCATCACAAATTTCACAAATA
AAGCATTTTTTTCACTGCATTCTAGTTGTGGTTTGTCCAAACTCATCAATGTATCTTATCATGTCTGTAT
ACCGTCGACCTCTAGCTAGAGCTTGGCGTAATCATGGTCATAGCTGTTTCCTGTGTGAAATTGTTATCCG
CTCACAATTCCACACAACATACGAGCCGGAAGCATAAAGTGTAAAGCCTGGGGTGCCTAATGAGTGAGCT
AACTCACATTAATTGCGTTGCGCTCACTGCCCGCTTTCCAGTCGGGAAACCTGTCGTGCCAGCTGCATTA
ATGAATCGGCCAACGCGCGGGGAGAGGCGGTTTGCGTATTGGGCGCTCTTCCGCTTCCTCGCTCACTGAC
TCGCTGCGCTCGGTCGTTCGGCTGCGGCGAGCGGTATCAGCTCACTCAAAGGCGGTAATACGGTTATCCA
CAGAATCAGGGGATAACGCAGGAAAGAACATGTGAGCAAAAGGCCAGCAAAAGGCCAGGAACCGTAAAAA
GGCCGCGTTGCTGGCGTTTTTCCATAGGCTCCGCCCCCCTGACGAGCATCACAAAAATCGACGCTCAAGT
CAGAGGTGGCGAAACCCGACAGGACTATAAAGATACCAGGCGTTTCCCCCTGGAAGCTCCCTCGTGCGCT
CTCCTGTTCCGACCCTGCCGCTTACCGGATACCTGTCCGCCTTTCTCCCTTCGGGAAGCGTGGCGCTTTC
TCATAGCTCACGCTGTAGGTATCTCAGTTCGGTGTAGGTCGTTCGCTCCAAGCTGGGCTGTGTGCACGAA
CCCCCCGTTCAGCCCGACCGCTGCGCCTTATCCGGTAACTATCGTCTTGAGTCCAACCCGGTAAGACACG
ACTTATCGCCACTGGCAGCAGCCACTGGTAACAGGATTAGCAGAGCGAGGTATGTAGGCGGTGCTACAGA
GTTCTTGAAGTGGTGGCCTAACTACGGCTACACTAGAAGAACAGTATTTGGTATCTGCGCTCTGCTGAAG
CCAGTTACCTTCGGAAAAAGAGTTGGTAGCTCTTGATCCGGCAAACAAACCACCGCTGGTAGCGGTGGTT
TTTTTGTTTGCAAGCAGCAGATTACGCGCAGAAAAAAAGGATCTCAAGAAGATCCTTTGATCTTTTCTAC
GGGGTCTGACGCTCAGTGGAACGAAAACTCACGTTAAGGGATTTTGGTCATGAGATTATCAAAAAGGATC
TTCACCTAGATCCTTTTAAATTAAAAATGAAGTTTTAAATCAATCTAAAGTATATATGAGTAAACTTGGT
CTGACAGTTACCAATGCTTAATCAGTGAGGCACCTATCTCAGCGATCTGTCTATTTCGTTCATCCATAGT
TGCCTGACTTCCCGTCGTGTAGATAACTACGATACGGGAGGGCTTACCATCTGGCCCCAGTGCTGCAATG
ATACCGCGAGACCCACGCTCACCGGCTCCAGATTTATCAGCAATAAACCAGCCAGCCGGAAGGGCCGAGC
GCAGAAGTGGTCCTGCAACTTTATCCGCCTCCATCCAGTCTATTAATTGTTGCCGGGAAGCTAGAGTAAG
TAGTTCGCCAGTTAATAGTTTGCGCAACGTTGTTGCCATTGCTACAGGCATCGTGGTGTCACGCTCGTCG
TTTGGTATGGCTTCATTCAGCTCCGGTTCCCAACGATCAAGGCGAGTTACATGATCCCCCATGTTGTGCA
AAAAAGCGGTTAGCTCCTTCGGTCCTCCGATCGTTGTCAGAAGTAAGTTGGCCGCAGTGTTATCACTCAT
GGTTATGGCAGCACTGCATAATTCTCTTACTGTCATGCCATCCGTAAGATGCTTTTCTGTGACTGGTGAG
TACTCAACCAAGTCATTCTGAGAATAGTGTATGCGGCGACCGAGTTGCTCTTGCCCGGCGTCAATACGGG
ATAATACCGCGCCACATAGCAGAACTTTAAAAGTGCTCATCATTGGAAAACGTTCTTCGGGGCGAAAACT
CTCAAGGATCTTACCGCTGTTGAGATCCAGTTCGATGTAACCCACTCGTGCACCCAACTGATCTTCAGCA
TCTTTTACTTTCACCAGCGTTTCTGGGTGAGCAAAAACAGGAAGGCAAAATGCCGCAAAAAAGGGAATAA
GGGCGACACGGAAATGTTGAATACTCATACTCTTCCTTTTTCAATATTATTGAAGCATTTATCAGGGTTA
TTGTCTCATGAGCGGATACATATTTGAATGTATTTAGAAAAATAAACAAATAGGGGTTCCGCGCACATTT
CCCCGAAAAGTGCCACCTGACGTCGACGGATCGGGAGATCTCCCGATCCCCTATGGTGCACTCTCAGTAC
AATCTGCTCTGATGCCGCATAGTTAAGCCAGTATCTGCTCCCTGCTTGTGTGTTGGAGGTCGCTGAGTAG
TGCGCGAGCAAAATTTAAGCTACAACAAGGCAAGGCTTGACCGACAATTGCATGAAGAATCTGCTTAGGG
TTAGGCGTTTTGCGCTGCTTCGCGATGTACGGGCCAGATATACGCGTT
Features (pLannotate 1.2.2; 22 found; start..end, strand, type, name):
      1..380     +  enhancer       CMV enhancer: human cytomegalovirus immediate early enhancer
    381..584     +  promoter       CMV promoter: human cytomegalovirus (CMV) immediate early promoter
    580..613     +  LTR            5' LTR (truncated) (fragment): truncated 5' long terminal repeat (LTR) from HIV-1
    629..647     +  promoter       T7 promoter: promoter for bacteriophage T7 RNA polymerase
    710..1150    +  CDS            GAL4 DNA binding domain: DNA binding domain of the GAL4 transcriptional activator; Saccharomyces cerevisiae GAL4 (truncated)
   1157..1531    +  CDS            Egr1 (fragment): EGR1_RAT - Experimental evidence at protein level: Swiss-Prot protein existence level 1. Transcriptional regulator (PubMed:8413279). Recognizes and binds to the DNA sequence 5'-GCG(T/G)GGGCG-3'(EGR-site) in the promoter region of target genes (By similarity). Binds double-stranded target DNA, irrespective of the cytosine methylation status (By similarity). Regulates the transcription of numerous target genes, and thereby plays an important role in regulating the response to growth factors, DNA damage, and ischemia. Plays a role in the regulation of cell survival, proliferation and cell death.
   1551..1569    -  promoter       SP6 promoter: promoter for bacteriophage SP6 RNA polymerase
   1595..1819    +  polyA_signal   bGH poly(A) signal: bovine growth hormone polyadenylation signal
   1823..1844    +  promoter       SV40 promoter (fragment): SV40 enhancer and early promoter
   1865..2293    +  rep_origin     f1 ori (sequence partly withheld): f1 bacteriophage origin of replication; arrow indicates direction of (+) strand synthesis
   2307..2636    +  promoter       SV40 promoter: SV40 enhancer and early promoter
   2703..3494    +  CDS            neo: KKA2_KLEPN - Also known as kan, nptII. Experimental evidence at protein level: Swiss-Prot protein existence level 1. Resistance to kanamycin, neomycin, paromomycin, ribostamycin, butirosin and gentamicin B. From Klebsiella pneumoniae.
   3518..3676    +  CDS            ble (fragment): BLE_KLEPN - Experimental evidence at protein level: Swiss-Prot protein existence level 1. Binding protein with a strong affinity to the bleomycin family of antibiotics. Binds to CL990; an antimitotic-antibiotic compound. From Klebsiella pneumoniae.
   3671..3792    +  polyA_signal   SV40 poly(A) signal: SV40 polyadenylation signal
   3865..3881    -  protein_bind   lac operator: The lac repressor binds to the lac operator to inhibit transcription in E. coli. This inhibition can be relieved by adding lactose or isopropyl-β-D-thiogalactopyranoside (IPTG). lac repressor encoded by lacI
   3889..3919    -  promoter       lac promoter: promoter for the E. coli lac operon
   3934..3955    -  protein_bind   CAP binding site: CAP binding activates transcription in the presence of cAMP. E. coli catabolite activator protein
   3968..4060    -  CDS            lacI (fragment): lac repressor; lacI; The lac repressor binds to the lac operator to inhibit transcription in E. coli. This inhibition can be relieved by adding lactose or isopropyl-β-D-thiogalactopyranoside (IPTG).
   4243..4831    -  rep_origin     ori: high-copy-number ColE1/pMB1/pBR322/pUC origin of replication
   5002..5862    -  CDS            AmpR: β-lactamase; bla; confers resistance to ampicillin, carbenicillin, and related antibiotics
   5863..5967    -  promoter       AmpR promoter: bla
   6026..6078    -  misc_feature   bom (fragment): basis of mobility region from pBR322
