[The description below was written by a language model from this plasmid's Addgene catalogue record and pLannotate feature annotations shown in this document.]
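Description:
pGAL4-DBD-EGR1-AroPATCHY3 is a 6.2 kb mammalian expression plasmid built on the pGAL4-DBD-MCS backbone, designed to overexpress a fusion of the yeast GAL4 DNA-binding domain with a variant segment of the human transcription factor EGR1. It is propagated in E. coli from a high-copy ColE1/pUC-type origin and selected with ampicillin through the β-lactamase gene. An f1 origin is also present. A separate SV40 early promoter drives a neomycin/kanamycin phosphotransferase gene terminated by an SV40 polyadenylation signal, which would allow G418 selection of transfected mammalian cells.

The expression cassette uses the CMV immediate-early enhancer and promoter, followed by a T7 promoter, the GAL4 DNA-binding domain coding sequence, and immediately downstream a roughly 375 bp EGR1-derived fragment inserted by Gibson cloning. The annotation software matched this fragment to the rat orthologue, but the record lists the insert as human. A reverse-oriented SP6 promoter and the bovine growth hormone polyadenylation signal close the cassette. Only a portion of EGR1 is annotated rather than the full coding sequence. The "AroPATCHY3" name suggests an engineered sequence variant, possibly involving aromatic residues, but the record does not describe the actual changes.

GAL4-DBD fusions of this type are generally used to tether a candidate regulatory region to GAL4 binding sites (UAS) upstream of a reporter gene, so that its transcriptional activity can be measured independently of the factor's native DNA binding. The stated purpose is only overexpression of the fusion. The associated publication concerns a trade-off between activity and specificity in human transcription factors.
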