Addgene plasmid #215595: pGAL4-DBD-EGR1-AroPATCHY3
Purpose: For overexpression of Gal4-DBD EGR1 AroPATCHY3
Depositing lab: Denes Hnisz. Depositing organization: Max Planck Institute for Molecular Genetics. Publication: An activity-specificity trade-off encoded in human transcription factors. Naderi J, Magalhaes AP, Kibar G, Stik G, Zhang Y, Mackowiak SD, Wieler HM, Rossi F, Buschow R, Christou-Kent M, Alcoverro-Bertran M, Graf T, Vingron M, Hnisz D. Nat Cell Biol. 2024 Aug;26(8):1309-1321. doi: 10.1038/s41556-024-01411-0. Epub 2024 Jul 5. PubMed 38969762.
Backbone
  Vector backbone: pGAL4-DBD-MCS
  Vector type: Mammalian Expression
Growth in bacteria
  Bacterial resistance: Ampicillin, 100 μg/mL
  Growth temperature: 37°C
  Growth strain: DH5alpha
  Copy number: High Copy
Gene/Insert
  Gene/Insert name: EGR1 AroPATCHY3
  Species: H. sapiens (human)
  Entrez Gene: EGR1 (a.k.a. AT225, G0S30, KROX-24, NGFI-A, TIS8, ZIF-268, ZIF268, ZNF225)
  Cloning method: Gibson Cloning
Terms and licenses: Academic/Nonprofit Terms; Industry Terms: Not Available to Industry
How to cite: pGAL4-DBD-EGR1-AroPATCHY3 was a gift from Denes Hnisz (Addgene plasmid # 215595 ; http://n2t.net/addgene:215595 ; RRID:Addgene_215595)
